>Addgene plasmid #169433 | pMiniT:GFP-Gephyrin TKIT donor | addgene full sequence | sequence record 334642 | Addgene NGS Result
CCGTTCTTCTGCTTGTCGGCCATGATATAGACGTTGTGGCTGTTGTAGTTGTACTCCAGCTTGTGCCCCA
GGATGTTGCCGTCCTCCTTGAAGTCGATGCCCTTCAGCTCGATGCGGTTCACCAGGGTGTCGCCCTCGAA
CTTCACCTCGGCGCGGGTCTTGTAGTTGCCGTCGTCCTTGAAGAAGATGGTGCGCTCCTGGACGTAGCCT
TCGGGCATGGCGGACTTGAAGAAGTCGTGCTGCTTCATGTGGTCGGGGTAGCGGCTGAAGCACTGCACGC
CGTAGGTCAGGGTGGTCACGAGGGTGGGCCAGGGCACGGGCAGCTTGCCGGTGGTGCAGATGAACTTCAG
GGTCAGCTTGCCGTAGGTGGCATCGCCCTCGCCCTCGCCGGACACGCTGAACTTGTGGCCGTTTACGTCG
CCGTCCAGCTCGACCAGGATGGGCACCACCCCGGTGAACAGCTCCTCGCCCTTGCTCACTCTAGACATGT
TTCCCAGCGCAGTCACCGCACTGACAGGAGCCAGGAGAAGCCGGAGCCCGGAGCGCGCCGGCCGGGAGCG
CGCTTGCCTTGGAGAGCGCGAGAGCGAGGGCGCCCGGGGAGCGCGAGGCGAGCGGGAAGGAGGGGGCCGA
GCGCCCGGTGGCCTGCGTGGGGTGGGGGGGAGAGGCCGCGCCAGGAGCGCGCGGGTCCGCGGAGGGGGCG
GAGTCGGGCCGCGCCGCGACTTGCTGGAGGTTTCTCGAATTCTCGAGTCGGGGAAATGTGCGCGGAACCC
CTATTTGTTTATTTTTCTAAATACATTCAAATATGTATCCGCTCATGAGACAATAACCCTGATAAATGCT
TCAATAATATTGAAAAAGGAAGAGTATGAGTATTCAACATTTCCGTGTCGCCCTTATTCCCTTTTTTGCG
GCATTTTGCCTTCCTGTTTTTGCTCACCCAGAAACGCTGGTGAAAGTAAAAGATGCTGAAGATCAGTTGG
GTGCACGAGTGGGTTACATCGAACTGGATCTCAACAGCGGTAAGATCCTTGAGAGTTTTCGCCCCGAAGA
ACGTTTTCCAATGATGAGCACTTTTAAAGTTCTGCTATGTGGCGCGGTATTATCCCGTATTGACGCCGGG
CAAGAGCAACTCGGTCGCCGCATACACTATTCTCAGAATGACTTGGTTGAGTACTCACCAGTCACAGAAA
AGCATCTTACGGATGGCATGACAGTAAGAGAATTATGCAGTGCTGCCATAACCATGAGTGATAACACTGC
GGCCAACTTACTTCTGACAACGATCGGAGGACCGAAGGAGCTAACCGCTTTTTTGCACAACATGGGGGAT
CATGTAACTCGCCTTGATCGTTGGGAACCGGAGCTGAATGAAGCCATACCAAACGACGAGCGTGACACCA
CGATGCCTGTAGCAATGGCAACAACGTTGCGCAAACTATTAACTGGCGAACTACTTACTCTAGCTTCCCG
GCAACAATTAATAGACTGGATGGAGGCGGATAAAGTTGCAGGACCACTTCTGCGCTCGGCCCTTCCGGCT
GGCTGGTTTATTGCTGATAAATCTGGAGCCGGTGAGCGTGGGTCTCGCGGTATCATTGCAGCACTGGGGC
CAGATGGTAAGCCCTCCCGTATCGTAGTTATCTACACGACGGGGAGTCAGGCAACTATGGATGAACGAAA
TAGACAGATCGCTGAGATAGGTGCCTCACTGATTAAGCATTGGTAACTGTCAGACCAAGTTTACTCATAT
ATACTTTAGATTGATTTAAAACTTCATTTTTAATTTAAAAGGATCTAGGTGAAGATCCTTTTTGATAATC
TCATGACCAAAATCCCTTAACGTGAGTTTTCGTTCCACTGAGCGTCAGACCCCGTAGAAAAGATCAAAGG
ATCTTCTTGAGATCCTTTTTTTCTGCGCGTAATCTGCTGCTTGCAAACAAAAAAACCACCGCTACCAGCG
GTGGTTTGTTTGCCGGATCAAGAGCTACCAACTCTTTTTCCGAAGGTAACTGGCTTCAGCAGAGCGCAGA
TACCAAATACTGTTCTTCTAGTGTAGCCGTAGTTAGGCCACCACTTCAAGAACTCTGTAGCACCGCCTAC
ATACCTCGCTCTGCTAATCCTGTTACCAGTGGCTGCTGCCAGTGGCGATAAGTCGTGTCTTACCGGGTTG
GACTCAAGACGATAGTTACCGGATAAGGCGCAGCGGTCGGGCTGAACGGGGGGTTCGTGCACACAGCCCA
GCTTGGAGCGAACGACCTACACCGAACTGAGATACCTACAGCGTGAGCTATGAGAAAGCGCCACGCTTCC
CGAAGGGAGAAAGGCGGACAGGTATCCGGTAAGCGGCAGGGTCGGAACAGGAGAGCGCACGAGGGAGCTT
CCAGGGGGAAACGCCTGGTATCTTTATAGTCCTGTCGGGTTTCGCCACCTCTGACTTGAGCGTCGATTTT
TGTGATGCTCGTCAGGGGGGCGGAGCCTATGGAAAAACGCCAGCAATGCGGCCTTTTTACGGTTCCTGGC
CTTTTGCTGGCCTTTTGCTCACATGTTCTTTCCTGCGTTATCCCCTGATTCTGTGGATAACCGTATTACC
GCCTTTGAGTGAGCTGATACCGCTCGCCGCAGCCGAACGACCGAGCGCAGCGAGTCAGTGAGCGAGGAAG
CGGAAGAGCGCCCAATACGCAAACCGCCTCTCCCCGCGCGTTGGCCGATTCATTAATGCAGCCGGTTCAG
ACAGGATAAAGAGGAACGCAGAATGTTAGACAACACCCGCTTACGCATAGCTATTCAGAAATCAGGCCGT
TTAAGCGATGATTCACGAGAATTGCTGGCCCGCTGCGGCATAAAAATTAATTTACACACTCAGCGCTGAT
GAATCCCCTAATGATTTTGGTAAAAATCATTAAGTTAAGGTGGACACACATCTTGTCATATGATTAAATG
GTTTCGCGAAAAATCAATAATCAGACAACAAGATGTGCGAACTCGATATTTTACACGACTCTCTTTACCA
ATTCTGCCCCGAATTACACTTAAAACGACTCAACAGCTTAACGTTGGCTTGCCACGCATTACTTGACTGT
AAAACTCTCACTCTTACCGAACTTGGCCGTAACCTGCCAACCAAAGCGAGAACAAAACATAACATCAAAC
GAATCGACCGATTGTTAGGTAATCGTCACCTCCACAAAGAGCGACTCGCTGTATCGCTCGAGGGATCCGA
ATTCCCTCCCGGCCGGACTCGGGGTCGCGGATAGTAGCCGTTGCGGCTCCCCCGGACCTCCTCCCCCCGT
TACCTGTGAGGACTCCGACACGGATTTGATGGTCGTGGTTGGTGAGGATCATTCCCTCGGTCGCTGACCC
ACCTCCGCCCGAGCCACCGCCAAGCTTGTACAGCTCGTCCATGCCGAGAGTGATCCCGGCGGCGGTCACG
AACTCCAGCAGGACCATGTGATCGCGCTTCTCGTTGGGGTCTTTGCTCAGGGCGGACTGGGTGCTCAGGT
AGTGGTTGTCGGGCAGCAGCACGGGGCCGTCGCCGATGGGGGTGTTCTGCTGGTAGTGGTCGGCGAGCTG
CACGCTGCCGTCCTCGATGTTGTGGCGGATCTTGAAGTTCACCTTGATG
Features (pLannotate 1.2.2; 7 found; start..end, strand, type, name):
    761..865     +  promoter       AmpR promoter: bla
    866..1726    +  CDS            AmpR: β-lactamase; bla; confers resistance to ampicillin, carbenicillin, and related antibiotics
   1897..2485    +  rep_origin     ori: high-copy-number ColE1/pMB1/pBR322/pUC origin of replication
   2668..2722    +  CDS            lacI (fragment): lac repressor; lacI; The lac repressor binds to the lac operator to inhibit transcription in E. coli. This inhibition can be relieved by adding lactose or isopropyl-β-D-thiogalactopyranoside (IPTG).
   2753..2866    +  CDS            hisG (fragment): HIS1_SALTY - Experimental evidence at protein level: Swiss-Prot protein existence level 1. Catalyzes the condensation of ATP and 5-phosphoribose 1- diphosphate to form N'-(5'-phosphoribosyl)-ATP (PR-ATP). Has a crucial role in the pathway because the rate of histidine biosynthesis seems to be controlled primarily by regulation of HisG enzymatic activity (By similarity). From Salmonella typhimurium (strain LT2 / SGSC1412 / ATCC 700720).
   2910..2979    -  ncRNA          RNA-OUT: Accession: RF00240 - RNA-OUT
   3385..479     -  CDS            EGFP (across the origin): EGFP is a basic (constitutively fluorescent) green fluorescent protein published in 1996, derived from Aequorea victoria. It is reported to be a rapidly-maturing weak dimer with moderate acid sensitivity.
