[The description below was written by a language model from this plasmid's Addgene catalogue record and pLannotate feature annotations shown in this document.]
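Description:
pMiniT:GFP-Gephyrin TKIT donor is a small (about 3.6 kb) bacterial cloning plasmid that serves as the donor DNA template for knocking GFP into the mouse Gephyrin gene by the TKIT CRISPR/Cas9 strategy. It is built on the pMiniT backbone and is propagated in E. coli as a high-copy plasmid through a ColE1/pUC-type origin of replication. Selection is with ampicillin, using a β-lactamase gene driven by its native bla promoter. Although catalogued as a mammalian expression and CRISPR vector, the feature table shows no mammalian promoter, polyadenylation signal, guide RNA cassette or Cas9. This fits a role as a passive repair or insertion template rather than an expression construct.

The only annotated payload is an EGFP coding sequence, on the reverse strand and spanning the numbering origin of the circular record, which was introduced by Gibson assembly. The unannotated sequence around EGFP presumably holds the mouse Gephyrin genomic segments that place the tag in frame at the endogenous locus, but the record does not describe their extent, the position of the tag within Gephyrin, or any guide target sites. The short lacI and hisG fragments and the RNA-OUT hit are most likely backbone remnants or incidental matches rather than functional parts of the design.

In use, the donor would be delivered to mouse neurons together with Cas9 and guide RNAs supplied from separate constructs. Endogenous Gephyrin, a scaffold protein of inhibitory synapses, then becomes fluorescently labelled at native expression levels, avoiding the artefacts of overexpression.
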