Addgene plasmid #169433: pMiniT:GFP-Gephyrin TKIT donor
Purpose: Donor DNA for TKIT knockin of GFP to Gephyrin in mouse
Depositing lab: Richard Huganir. Depositing organization: Johns Hopkins University and School of Medicine. Publication: An optimized CRISPR/Cas9 approach for precise genome editing in neurons. Fang H, Bygrave AM, Roth RH, Johnson RC, Huganir RL. Elife. 2021 Mar 10;10. pii: 65202. doi: 10.7554/eLife.65202. PubMed 33689678.
Backbone
  Vector backbone: pMiniT
  Vector type: Mammalian Expression, CRISPR
Growth in bacteria
  Bacterial resistance: Ampicillin, 100 μg/mL
  Growth temperature: 37°C
  Growth strain: DH5alpha
  Copy number: High Copy
Gene/Insert
  Gene/Insert name: EGFP
  Species: M. musculus (mouse)
  Cloning method: Gibson Cloning
Terms and licenses: Academic/Nonprofit Terms; Industry Terms: Not Available to Industry
How to cite: pMiniT:GFP-Gephyrin TKIT donor was a gift from Richard Huganir (Addgene plasmid # 169433 ; http://n2t.net/addgene:169433 ; RRID:Addgene_169433)
